>Addgene plasmid #21066 | Epsin1-ECFP | addgene partial sequence | sequence record 26885 | 21066 with EGFP-N
GCTCCTCGCCCTTGCTCACCATGGTGGCGACCGGTAGGAGGAAGGGGTTAGTGTTGGGGGCTGGGGGACC
CGGGGGCATCATGGGGGGCAGGCCAGGGCCTCCACCAAGAGGAGAGATGTAGGTGGGTGGCGCTCCAGGA
ACTGGGGGCACAGGACTGAGACGGAGCTGGTTCAGGGTGAGCGTTGCAGGGGGTGCTGGCTGGAAAGGAT
TGGTGACGGAGGGGCCGGTGGCCGGAGCTCCACTTGGAAGGAATGGGTTGGAAGCCTTGGCTCCTGGCGG
TGTAGGGCCTGGTCGGCTCACCAGTGAGTCCAAGTCCACAAGGGCTGCATTAGGGCCTAGGAATGACTCC
GGAGTCTTCCGTGTTGGCGGGGTAGGAGTTGGGGTTGCCGCAGGAGGGGGACTCCCCACAGACTCAGCCA
GAGATCCCCCAACCCCACTCATGTCGAATGCCCCGGGGCTGCGAGCAGGAACCTCCCCTGCGAGCAACTC
CAATTCCCCTGTGCTGCTCCCAGAGGTTGGCAGGGCAGTGCGGAGTCGGTCGAAGTCTGAGAACTCATCG
GGCTCAGTGTCAAAGCCCCCAACTGCAGTGCCATTGCTGCTGGGCTTTGCAGGTGAACCTCCCCAAGGGT
CTGANAAAGCTGGGGCAGGTGCCCAGGGGTCANAAGATGGGGGTCCACTGACAGGGGCCC
