[The description below was written by a language model from this plasmid's Addgene catalogue record.]
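Description:
Epsin1-ECFP is a mammalian expression plasmid built on the Clontech pECFP-N1 backbone (about 4.7 kb without insert) that carries the rat (Rattus norvegicus) epsin 1 (Epn1) coding sequence, an insert of roughly 1.7 kb. The cDNA was placed between the HindIII and AgeI sites of the multiple cloning site, upstream of the backbone's enhanced cyan fluorescent protein, so the product is epsin 1 with ECFP fused to its C terminus. The record does not list the promoter explicitly, but a CMV-forward sequencing primer is specified, consistent with the CMV immediate-early promoter that normally drives expression in the N1 series of vectors. No feature table is provided, so other backbone elements such as the polyadenylation signal and replication origins are not itemised in the record.

The plasmid is maintained at high copy number in E. coli under kanamycin selection. In mammalian cells the neomycin resistance marker allows selection of stable transfectants with G418; in this vector family a single kanamycin/neomycin resistance gene typically serves both purposes.

Epsin 1 is an adaptor protein of clathrin-mediated endocytosis, and the cyan fluorescent fusion allows its localisation and dynamics to be followed in living cells by fluorescence microscopy, including in multicolour imaging alongside spectrally distinct labels. The associated publication examined epsin 1 as a cargo-specific adaptor for clathrin-mediated uptake of influenza virus, which indicates the intended use: visualising recruitment of epsin 1 to endocytic structures during virus entry. The rat epsin 1 cDNA was derived from a plasmid obtained from another laboratory.
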