Addgene plasmid #21066: Epsin1-ECFP
Depositing lab: Xiaowei Zhuang. Depositing organization: Harvard University. Publication: Epsin 1 is a cargo-specific adaptor for the clathrin-mediated endocytosis of the influenza virus. Chen C, Zhuang X. Proc Natl Acad Sci U S A. 2008 Aug 19. 105(33):11790-5. 10.1073/pnas.0803711105 PubMed 18689690.
Backbone
  Vector backbone: pECFP-N1
  Backbone manufacturer: Clontech
  Backbone size w/o insert (bp): 4733
  Vector type: Mammalian Expression
  Selectable markers: Neomycin (select with G418)
Growth in bacteria
  Bacterial resistance: Kanamycin, 50 μg/mL
  Growth temperature: 37°C
  Growth strain: DH5alpha
  Copy number: High Copy
Gene/Insert
  Gene/Insert name: Epsin 1 (alt name: Epn 1)
  Species: R. norvegicus (rat)
  Insert size (bp): 1692
  GenBank ID: NC_005100
  Entrez Gene: Epn1
  Tag / fusion protein: ECFP (C terminal on backbone)
  Cloning method: Restriction Enzyme; 5′ cloning site HindIII (unknown if destroyed); 3′ cloning site AgeI (unknown if destroyed)
  Sequencing primers: 5′ CMV-Forward
Resource information
  A portion of this plasmid was derived from a plasmid made by: Gift of P. De Camilli (Yale University, New Haven, CT) for providing plasmids containing rat epsin 1 cDNA
Terms and licenses: Academic/Nonprofit Terms; Industry Terms: Not Available to Industry
How to cite: Epsin1-ECFP was a gift from Xiaowei Zhuang (Addgene plasmid # 21066 ; http://n2t.net/addgene:21066 ; RRID:Addgene_21066)
